Addgene plasmid #105087: pXNubA22-Dest
Purpose: (Empty Backbone) Yeast mating-based Split Ubiquitin Assay, prey vector for Gateway cloning
Depositing lab: Christopher Grefen. Depositing organization: Eberhard Karls Universitaet Tuebingen. Publication: The determination of protein-protein interactions by the mating-based split-ubiquitin system (mbSUS). Grefen C, Obrdlik P, Harter K. Methods Mol Biol. 2009;479:217-33. doi: 10.1007/978-1-59745-289-2_14. PubMed 19083185.
Backbone
  Vector backbone: pXNubA22-Dest
  Vector type: Yeast Expression
  Selectable markers: TRP1
  Tag / fusion protein: NubA (C terminal on backbone)
Growth in bacteria
  Bacterial resistance: Chloramphenicol and Ampicillin, 25 & 100 μg/mL
  Growth temperature: 37°C
  Growth strain: ccdB Survival
  Copy number: High Copy
Gene/Insert
  Gene/Insert name: None
  Tag / fusion protein: NubA (C terminal on backbone)
Terms and licenses: Academic/Nonprofit Terms; Industry Terms: Not Available to Industry
How to cite: pXNubA22-Dest was a gift from Christopher Grefen (Addgene plasmid # 105087 ; http://n2t.net/addgene:105087 ; RRID:Addgene_105087)
