[The description below was written by a language model from this plasmid's Addgene catalogue record and pLannotate feature annotations shown in this document.]
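Description:
pXNubA22-Dest is an empty yeast expression backbone that serves as the Gateway-compatible prey vector for the mating-based split-ubiquitin system (mbSUS), an assay for protein-protein interactions in Saccharomyces cerevisiae. It is an E. coli/yeast shuttle plasmid of about 8.5 kb. A high-copy ColE1/pUC-type origin and an ampicillin resistance gene support propagation in bacteria. A 2μ origin and the TRP1 auxotrophic marker, under its own promoter, provide episomal maintenance and selection in tryptophan-auxotrophic yeast. An f1 origin and remnants of lac, rop and bom sequences are also annotated as backbone leftovers.

The expression unit is driven by the yeast ADH1 promoter and closed by the ADH1 terminator. Between them lies a Gateway destination cassette flanked by attR1 and attR2. It carries a chloramphenicol resistance gene with its cat promoter, a ccdA fragment and the ccdB toxin gene, which is why the empty vector is grown in a ccdB-tolerant strain under combined chloramphenicol and ampicillin selection. An LR recombination with an entry clone swaps this cassette for the gene of interest, and loss of ccdB counterselects against unrecombined plasmid in standard strains. Directly downstream of attR2 are a fragment of yeast ubiquitin, corresponding to the N-terminal ubiquitin half recorded as NubA, and a 3xHA epitope tag, so the inserted protein is expressed with NubA-3xHA at its C terminus and can be detected immunologically. In split-ubiquitin assays, a Nub-tagged prey that interacts with a bait carrying the C-terminal ubiquitin half reconstitutes ubiquitin and triggers a reporter readout; the bait partner is not part of this record. The depositor sequence and the repository's sequencing result differ by one nucleotide in length and give identical annotations.
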