Features (pLannotate 1.2.2; 25 found; start..end, strand, type, name):
    368..492     +  protein_bind   attR1: mutant version of attR; recombination site for the Gateway® LR reaction LR Clonase™
    665..767     +  promoter       cat promoter: promoter of the E. coli cat gene encoding chloramphenicol acetyltransferase
    768..1427    +  CDS            CmR: chloramphenicol acetyltransferase; cat; confers resistance to chloramphenicol
   1606..1764    +  CDS            ccdA (fragment): CCDA_ECO57 - Also known as H, letA. Experimental evidence at protein level: Swiss-Prot protein existence level 1. Antitoxin component of a type II toxin-antitoxin (TA) system which inhibits the post-segregational killing (PSK) of plasmid-free cells, also referred to as a plasmid addiction system. Binds to and blocks the activity of CcdB; will also remove bound CcdB protein from the CcdB-GyrA complex by forming a CcdA-CcdB complex, a process termed rejuvenation. Functions as a transcriptional corepressor for the ccdAB operon, repression also requires CcdB (By similarity). From Escherichia coli
   1769..2071    +  CDS            ccdB: CCDB_ECOLI - Also known as G, letB, letD. Experimental evidence at protein level: Swiss-Prot protein existence level 1. Toxic component of a type II toxin-antitoxin (TA) system, functioning in plasmid maintainence. Responsible for the post- segregational killing (PSK) of plasmid-free cells, also referred to as a plasmid addiction system. Half-life of over 2 hours. Cell killing by CcdB is accompanied by filamentation, defects in chromosome and plasmid segregation, defects in cell division, formation of anucleate cells, decreased DNA synthesis and plasmid loss. Interferes with the activity of DN
   2115..2239    -  protein_bind   attR2: mutant version of attR; recombination site for the Gateway® LR reaction LR Clonase™
   2271..2381    +  CDS            ubiquitin (fragment): Saccharomyces cerevisiae ubiquitin
   2385..2474    +  CDS            3xHA: three tandem HA epitope tags
   2507..2694    +  terminator     ADH1 terminator: S. cerevisiae ADH1; transcription terminator for the S. cerevisiae alcohol dehydrogenase 1 (ADH1) gene
   2745..2761    -  protein_bind   lac operator: The lac repressor binds to the lac operator to inhibit transcription in E. coli. This inhibition can be relieved by adding lactose or isopropyl-β-D-thiogalactopyranoside (IPTG). lac repressor encoded by lacI
   2769..2799    -  promoter       lac promoter: promoter for the E. coli lac operon
   2814..2835    -  protein_bind   CAP binding site: CAP binding activates transcription in the presence of cAMP. E. coli catabolite activator protein
   2848..2940    -  CDS            lacI (fragment): lac repressor; lacI; The lac repressor binds to the lac operator to inhibit transcription in E. coli. This inhibition can be relieved by adding lactose or isopropyl-β-D-thiogalactopyranoside (IPTG).
   3123..3711    -  rep_origin     ori: high-copy-number ColE1/pMB1/pBR322/pUC origin of replication
   3882..4742    -  CDS            AmpR: β-lactamase; bla; confers resistance to ampicillin, carbenicillin, and related antibiotics
   4743..4847    -  promoter       AmpR promoter: bla
   4874..6216    -  rep_origin     2μ ori: yeast 2μ plasmid origin of replication
   6284..6319    +  CDS            rop (fragment): Rop protein, which maintains plasmids at low copy number; rop
   6421..6470    +  misc_feature   bom (fragment): basis of mobility region from pBR322
   6609..6756    +  promoter       TRP1 promoter: S. cerevisiae TRP1
   6757..7431    +  CDS            TRP1: phosphoribosylanthranilate isomerase, required for tryptophan biosynthesis; S. cerevisiae TRP1; yeast auxotrophic marker
   7482..7533    +  misc_feature   bom (fragment): basis of mobility region from pBR322
   7561..7989    -  rep_origin     f1 ori (sequence partly withheld): f1 bacteriophage origin of replication; arrow indicates direction of (+) strand synthesis
   7993..8147    -  CDS            lacZα (fragment): LacZα fragment of β-galactosidase; lacZ fragment
   8169..358     +  promoter       ADH1 promoter (across the origin): S. cerevisiae ADH1; promoter for alcohol dehydrogenase 1
>Addgene plasmid #105087 | pXNubA22-Dest | depositor full sequence | sequence record 199611 | pXNubA22-Dest sequence 8516 bps
TGTTGTCTCACCATATCCGCAATGACAAAAAAATGATGGAAGACACTAAAGGAAAAAATTAACGACAAAG
ACAGCACCAACAGATGTCGTTGTTCCAGAGCTGATGAGGGGTATCTCGAAGCACACGAAACTTTTTCCTT
CCTTCATTCACGCACACTACTCTCTAATGAGCAACGGTATACGGCCTTCCTTCCAGTTACTTGAATTTGA
AATAAAAAAAAGTTTGCTGTCTTGCTATCAAGTATAAATAGACCTGCAATTATTAATCTTTTGTTTCCTC
GTCATTGTTCTCGTTCCCTTTCTTCCTTGTTTCTTTTTCTGCACAATATTTCAAGCTATACCAAGCATAC
AATCAACTCAGCTGTGAACAAGTTTGTACAAAAAAGCTGAACGAGAAACGTAAAATGATATAAATATCAA
TATATTAAATTAGATTTTGCATAAAAAACAGACTACATAATACTGTAAAACACAACATATCCAGTCACTA
TGGCGGCCGCGGGTGATGCTGCAACTTAGCGGCCGCTAAGTTGGCAGCATCACCCGACGCACTTTGCGCC
GAATAAATACCTGTGACGGAAGATCACTTCGCAGAATAAATAAATCCTGGTGTCCCTGTTGATACCGGGA
AGCCCTGGGCCAACTTTTGGCGAAAATGAGACGTTGATCGGCACGCAAGAGGTTCCAACTTTCACCATAA
TGAAATAAGATCACTACCGGGCGTATTTTTTGAGTTATCGAGATTTTCAGGAGCTAAGGAAGCTAAAATG
GAGAAAAAAATCACTGGATATACCACCGTTGATATATCCCAATGGCATCGTAAAGAACATTTTGAGGCAT
TTCAGTCAGTTGCTCAATGTACCTATAACCAGACCGTTCAGCTGGATATTACGGCCTTTTTAAAGACCGT
AAAGAAAAATAAGCACAAGTTTTATCCGGCCTTTATTCACATTCTTGCCCGCCTGATGAATGCTCATCCG
GAATTCCGTATGGCAATGAAAGACGGTGAGCTGGTGATATGGGATAGTGTTCACCCTTGTTACACCGTTT
TCCATGAGCAAACTGAAACGTTTTCATCGCTCTGGAGTGAATACCACGACGATTTCCGGCAGTTTCTACA
CATATATTCGCAAGATGTGGCGTGTTACGGTGAAAACCTGGCCTATTTCCCTAAAGGGTTTATTGAGAAT
ATGTTTTTCGTCTCAGCCAATCCCTGGGTGAGTTTCACCAGTTTTGATTTAAACGTGGCCAATATGGACA
ACTTCTTCGCCCCCGTTTTCACCATGGGCAAATATTATACGCAAGGCGACAAGGTGCTGATGCCGCTGGC
GATTCAGGTTCATCATGCCGTTTGTGATGGCTTCCATGTCGGCAGAATGCTTAATGAATTACAACAGTAC
TGCGATGAGTGGCAGGGCGGGGCGTAAACGCGTGGATCCGGCTTACTAAAAGCCAGATAACAGTATGCGT
ATTTGCGCGCTGATTTTTGCGGTATAAGAATATATACTGATATGTATACCCGAAGTATGTCAAAAAGAGG
TATGCTATGAAGCAGCGTATTACAGTGACAGTTGACAGCGACAGCTATCAGTTGCTCAAGGCATATATGA
TGTCAATATCTCCGGTCTGGTAAGCACAACCATGCAGAATGAAGCCCGTCGTCTGCGTGCCGAACGCTGG
AAAGCGGAAAATCAGGAAGGGATGGCTGAGGTCGCCCGGTTTATTGAAATGAACGGCTCTTTTGCTGACG
AGAACAGGGGCTGGTGAAATGCAGTTTAAGGTTTACACCTATAAAAGAGAGAGCCGTTATCGTCTGTTTG
TGGATGTACAGAGTGATATTATTGACACGCCCGGGCGACGGATGGTGATCCCCCTGGCCAGTGCACGTCT
GCTGTCAGATAAAGTCTCCCGTGAACTTTACCCGGTGGTGCATATCGGGGATGAAAGCTGGCGCATGATG
ACCACCGATATGGCCAGTGTGCCGGTCTCCGTTATCGGGGAAGAAGTGGCTGATCTCAGCCACCGCGAAA
ATGACATCAAAAACGCCATTAACCTGATGTTCTGGGGAATATAAATGTCAGGCTCCCTTATACACAGCCA
GTCTGCAGGTCGACCATAGTGACTGGATATGTTGTGTTTTACAGTATTATGTAGTCTGTTTTTTATGCAA
AATCTAATTTAATATATTGATATTTATATCATTTTACGTTTCTCGTTCAGCTTTCTTGTACAAAGTGGTT
GGTGGTGGCGGATCCGGTGGAGGTGGATCAATGCAGATTTTCGTCAAGACTTTGACCGGTAAAACCGCAA
CGTTGGAAGTTGAATCTTCCGATACCATCGACAACGTTAAGTCGAAAATTCAAGACAAGGAAGGAATCCC
TGGTTACCCATACGATGTTCCTGACTATGCGGGCTATCCCTATGACGTCCCGGACTATGCAGGATCCTAT
CCATATGACGTTCCAGATTACGCTGCTCAGTGCTGAGGCGCGCCACTTCTAAATAAGCGAATTTCTTATG
ATTTATGATTTTTATTATTAAATAAGTTATAAAAAAAATAAGTGTATACAAATTTTAAAGTGACTCTTAG
GTTTTAAAACGAAAATTCTTATTCTTGAGTAACTCTTTCCTGTAGGTCAGGTTGCTTTCTCAGGTATAGT
ATGAGGTCGCTCTTATTGACCACACCTCTACCGGCAGCATGCAAGCTTGGCGTAATCATGGTCATAGCTG
TTTCCTGTGTGAAATTGTTATCCGCTCACAATTCCACACAACATACGAGCCGGAAGCATAAAGTGTAAAG
CCTGGGGTGCCTAATGAGTGAGCTAACTCACATTAATTGCGTTGCGCTCACTGCCCGCTTTCCAGTCGGG
AAACCTGTCGTGCCAGCTGCATTAATGAATCGGCCAACGCGCGGGGAGAGGCGGTTTGCGTATTGGGCGC
TCTTCCGCTTCCTCGCTCACTGACTCGCTGCGCTCGGTCGTTCGGCTGCGGCGAGCGGTATCAGCTCACT
CAAAGGCGGTAATACGGTTATCCACAGAATCAGGGGATAACGCAGGAAAGAACATGTGAGCAAAAGGCCA
GCAAAAGGCCAGGAACCGTAAAAAGGCCGCGTTGCTGGCGTTTTTCCATAGGCTCCGCCCCCCTGACGAG
CATCACAAAAATCGACGCTCAAGTCAGAGGTGGCGAAACCCGACAGGACTATAAAGATACCAGGCGTTTC
CCCCTGGAAGCTCCCTCGTGCGCTCTCCTGTTCCGACCCTGCCGCTTACCGGATACCTGTCCGCCTTTCT
CCCTTCGGGAAGCGTGGCGCTTTCTCATAGCTCACGCTGTAGGTATCTCAGTTCGGTGTAGGTCGTTCGC
TCCAAGCTGGGCTGTGTGCACGAACCCCCCGTTCAGCCCGACCGCTGCGCCTTATCCGGTAACTATCGTC
TTGAGTCCAACCCGGTAAGACACGACTTATCGCCACTGGCAGCAGCCACTGGTAACAGGATTAGCAGAGC
GAGGTATGTAGGCGGTGCTACAGAGTTCTTGAAGTGGTGGCCTAACTACGGCTACACTAGAAGAACAGTA
TTTGGTATCTGCGCTCTGCTGAAGCCAGTTACCTTCGGAAAAAGAGTTGGTAGCTCTTGATCCGGCAAAC
AAACCACCGCTGGTAGCGGTGGTTTTTTTGTTTGCAAGCAGCAGATTACGCGCAGAAAAAAAGGATCTCA
AGAAGATCCTTTGATCTTTTCTACGGGGTCTGACGCTCAGTGGAACGAAAACTCACGTTAAGGGATTTTG
GTCATGAGATTATCAAAAAGGATCTTCACCTAGATCCTTTTAAATTAAAAATGAAGTTTTAAATCAATCT
AAAGTATATATGAGTAAACTTGGTCTGACAGTTACCAATGCTTAATCAGTGAGGCACCTATCTCAGCGAT
CTGTCTATTTCGTTCATCCATAGTTGCCTGACTCCCCGTCGTGTAGATAACTACGATACGGGAGGGCTTA
CCATCTGGCCCCAGTGCTGCAATGATACCGCGAGACCCACGCTCACCGGCTCCAGATTTATCAGCAATAA
ACCAGCCAGCCGGAAGGGCCGAGCGCAGAAGTGGTCCTGCAACTTTATCCGCCTCCATCCAGTCTATTAA
TTGTTGCCGGGAAGCTAGAGTAAGTAGTTCGCCAGTTAATAGTTTGCGCAACGTTGTTGCCATTGCTACA
GGCATCGTGGTGTCACGCTCGTCGTTTGGTATGGCTTCATTCAGCTCCGGTTCCCAACGATCAAGGCGAG
TTACATGATCCCCCATGTTGTGCAAAAAAGCGGTTAGCTCCTTCGGTCCTCCGATCGTTGTCAGAAGTAA
GTTGGCCGCAGTGTTATCACTCATGGTTATGGCAGCACTGCATAATTCTCTTACTGTCATGCCATCCGTA
AGATGCTTTTCTGTGACTGGTGAGTACTCAACCAAGTCATTCTGAGAATAGTGTATGCGGCGACCGAGTT
GCTCTTGCCCGGCGTCAATACGGGATAATACCGCGCCACATAGCAGAACTTTAAAAGTGCTCATCATTGG
AAAACGTTCTTCGGGGCGAAAACTCTCAAGGATCTTACCGCTGTTGAGATCCAGTTCGATGTAACCCACT
CGTGCACCCAACTGATCTTCAGCATCTTTTACTTTCACCAGCGTTTCTGGGTGAGCAAAAACAGGAAGGC
AAAATGCCGCAAAAAAGGGAATAAGGGCGACACGGAAATGTTGAATACTCATACTCTTCCTTTTTCAATA
TTATTGAAGCATTTATCAGGGTTATTGTCTCATGAGCGGATACATATTTGAATGTATTTAGAAAAATAAA
CAAATAGGGGTTCCGCGCACATTTCCCCGAAAAGTGCCACCTGAACGAAGCATCTGTGCTTCATTTTGTA
GAACAAAAATGCAACGCGAGAGCGCTAATTTTTCAAACAAAGAATCTGAGCTGCATTTTTACAGAACAGA
AATGCAACGCGAAAGCGCTATTTTACCAACGAAGAATCTGTGCTTCATTTTTGTAAAACAAAAATGCAAC
GCGAGAGCGCTAATTTTTCAAACAAAGAATCTGAGCTGCATTTTTACAGAACAGAAATGCAACGCGAGAG
CGCTATTTTACCAACAAAGAATCTATACTTCTTTTTTGTTCTACAAAAATGCATCCCGAGAGCGCTATTT
TTCTAACAAAGCATCTTAGATTACTTTTTTTCTCCTTTGTGCGCTCTATAATGCAGTCTCTTGATAACTT
TTTGCACTGTAGGTCCGTTAAGGTTAGAAGAAGGCTACTTTGGTGTCTATTTTCTCTTCCATAAAAAAAG
CCTGACTCCACTTCCCGCGTTTACTGATTACTAGCGAAGCTGCGGGTGCATTTTTTCAAGATAAAGGCAT
CCCCGATTATATTCTATACCGATGTGGATTGCGCATACTTTGTGAACAGAAAGTGATAGCGTTGATGATT
CTTCATTGGTCAGAAAATTATGAACGGTTTCTTCTATTTTGTCTCTATATACTACGTATAGGAAATGTTT
ACATTTTCGTATTGTTTTCGATTCACTCTATGAATAGTTCTTACTACAATTTTTTTGTCTAAAGAGTAAT
ACTAGAGATAAACATAAAAAATGTAGAGGTCGAGTTTAGATGCAAGTTCAAGGAGCGAAAGGTGGATGGG
TAGGTTATATAGGGATATAGCACAGAGATATATAGCAAAGAGATACTTTTGAGCAATGTTTGTGGAAGCG
GTATTCGCAATATTTTAGTAGCTCGTTACAGTCCGGTGCGTTTTTGGTTTTTTGAAAGTGCGTCTTCAGA
GCGCTTTTGGTTTTCAAAAGCGCTCTGAAGTTCCTATACTTTCTAGAGAATAGGAACTTCGGAATAGGAA
CTTCAAAGCGTTTCCGAAAACGAGCGCTTCCGAAAATGCAACGCGAGCTGCGCACATACAGCTCACTGTT
CACGTCGCACCTATATCTGCGTGTTGCCTGTATATATATATACATGAGAAGAACGGCATAGTGCGTGTTT
ATGCTTAAATGCGTACTTATATGCGTCTATTTATGTAGGATGAAAGGTAGTCTAGTACCTCCTGTGATAT
TATCCCATTCCATGCGGGGTATCGTATGCTTCCTTCAGCACTACCCTTTAGCTGTTCTATATGCTGCCAC
TCCTCAATTGGATTAGTCTCATCCTTCAATGCTATCATTTCCTTTGATATTGGATCATACTAAGAAACCA
TTATTATCATGACATTAACCTATAAAAATAGGCGTATCACGAGGCCCTTTCGTCTCGCGCGTTTCGGTGA
TGACGGTGAAAACCTCTGACACATGCAGCTCCCGGAGACGGTCACAGCTTGTCTGTAAGCGGATGCCGGG
AGCAGACAAGCCCGTCAGGGCGCGTCAGCGGGTGTTGGCGGGTGTCGGGGCTGGCTTAACTATGCGGCAT
CAGAGCAGATTGTACTGAGAGTGCACCATAGATCAACGACATTACTATATATATAATATAGGAAGCATTT
AATAGAACAGCATCGTAATATATGTGTACTTTGCAGTTATGACGCCAGATGGCAGTAGTGGAAGATATTC
TTTATTGAAAAATAGCTTGTCACCTTACGTACAATCTTGATCCGGAGCTTTTCTTTTTTTGCCGATTAAG
AATTAATTCGGTCGAAAAAAGAAAAGGAGAGGGCCAAGAGGGAGGGCATTGGTGACTATTGAGCACGTGA
GTATACGTGATTAAGCACACAAAGGCAGCTTGGAGTATGTCTGTTATTAATTTCACAGGTAGTTCTGGTC
CATTGGTGAAAGTTTGCGGCTTGCAGAGCACAGAGGCCGCAGAATGTGCTCTAGATTCCGATGCTGACTT
GCTGGGTATTATATGTGTGCCCAATAGAAAGAGAACAATTGACCCGGTTATTGCAAGGAAAATTTCAAGT
CTTGTAAAAGCATATAAAAATAGTTCAGGCACTCCGAAATACTTGGTTGGCGTGTTTCGTAATCAACCTA
AGGAGGATGTTTTGGCTCTGGTCAATGATTACGGCATTGATATCGTCCAACTGCATGGAGATGAGTCGTG
GCAAGAATACCAAGAGTTCCTCGGTTTGCCAGTTATTAAAAGACTCGTATTTCCAAAAGACTGCAACATA
CTACTCAGTGCAGCTTCACAGAAACCTCATTCGTTTATTCCCTTGTTTGATTCAGAAGCAGGTGGGACAG
GTGAACTTTTGGATTGGAACTCGATTTCTGACTGGGTTGGAAGGCAAGAGAGCCCCGAAAGCTTACATTT
TATGTTAGCTGGTGGACTGACGCCAGAAAATGTTGGTGATGCGCTTAGATTAAATGGCGTTATTGGTGTT
GATGTAAGCGGAGGTGTGGAGACAAATGGTGTAAAAGACTCTAACAAAATAGCAAATTTCGTCAAAAATG
CTAAGAAATAGGTTATTACTGAGTAGTATTTATTTAAGTATTGTTTGTGCACTTGCCGATCTATGCGGTG
TGAAATACCGCACAGATGCGTAAGGAGAAAATACCGCATCAGGAAATTGTAAGCGTTAATATTTTGTTAA
AATTCGCGTTAAATTTTTGTTAAATCAGCTCATTTTTTAACCAATAGGCCGAAATCGGCAAAATCCCTTA
TAAATCAAAAGAATAGACCGAGATAGGGT
[37 nt withheld, positions 7660-7696]
AAAGAACGTGGACTCCAACGTCAAAGG
[49 nt withheld, positions 7724-7772]
T
[91 nt withheld, positions 7774-7864]
G
[124 nt withheld, positions 7866-7989]
CCATTCGCCATTCAGGCTGCGCAACTGTTGGGAAGGGCGATCGGTGCGGGCCTCTTCGCTATTACGCCAG
CTGGCGAAAGGGGGATGTGCTGCAAGGCGATTAAGTTGGGTAACGCCAGGGTTTTCCCAGTCACGACGTT
GTAAAACGACGGCCAGTGCCAAGCTTTCGCGAGCTCGATATCCTTTTGTTGTTTCCGGGTGTACAATATG
GACTTCCTCTTTTCTGGCAACCAAACCCATACATCGGGATTCCTATAATACCTTCGTTGGTCTCCCTAAC
ATGTAGGTGGCGGAGGGGAGATATACAATAGAACAGATACCAGACAAGACATAATGGGCTAAACAAGACT
ACACCAATTACACTGCCTCATTGATGGTGGTACATAACGAACTAATACTGTAGCCCTAGACTTGATAGCC
ATCATCATATCGAAGTTTCACTACCCTTTTTCCATTTGCCATCTATTGAAGTAATAATAGGCGCATGCAA
CTTCTTTTCTTTTTTTTTTCTTTTCTCTCTCCCCCGT
