Features (pLannotate 1.2.2; 25 found; start..end, strand, type, name):
    368..492     +  protein_bind   attR1: mutant version of attR; recombination site for the Gateway® LR reaction LR Clonase™
    666..768     +  promoter       cat promoter: promoter of the E. coli cat gene encoding chloramphenicol acetyltransferase
    769..1428    +  CDS            CmR: chloramphenicol acetyltransferase; cat; confers resistance to chloramphenicol
   1607..1765    +  CDS            ccdA (fragment): CCDA_ECO57 - Also known as H, letA. Experimental evidence at protein level: Swiss-Prot protein existence level 1. Antitoxin component of a type II toxin-antitoxin (TA) system which inhibits the post-segregational killing (PSK) of plasmid-free cells, also referred to as a plasmid addiction system. Binds to and blocks the activity of CcdB; will also remove bound CcdB protein from the CcdB-GyrA complex by forming a CcdA-CcdB complex, a process termed rejuvenation. Functions as a transcriptional corepressor for the ccdAB operon, repression also requires CcdB (By similarity). From Escherichia coli
   1770..2072    +  CDS            ccdB: CCDB_ECOLI - Also known as G, letB, letD. Experimental evidence at protein level: Swiss-Prot protein existence level 1. Toxic component of a type II toxin-antitoxin (TA) system, functioning in plasmid maintainence. Responsible for the post- segregational killing (PSK) of plasmid-free cells, also referred to as a plasmid addiction system. Half-life of over 2 hours. Cell killing by CcdB is accompanied by filamentation, defects in chromosome and plasmid segregation, defects in cell division, formation of anucleate cells, decreased DNA synthesis and plasmid loss. Interferes with the activity of DN
   2116..2240    -  protein_bind   attR2: mutant version of attR; recombination site for the Gateway® LR reaction LR Clonase™
   2272..2382    +  CDS            ubiquitin (fragment): Saccharomyces cerevisiae ubiquitin
   2386..2475    +  CDS            3xHA: three tandem HA epitope tags
   2508..2695    +  terminator     ADH1 terminator: S. cerevisiae ADH1; transcription terminator for the S. cerevisiae alcohol dehydrogenase 1 (ADH1) gene
   2746..2762    -  protein_bind   lac operator: The lac repressor binds to the lac operator to inhibit transcription in E. coli. This inhibition can be relieved by adding lactose or isopropyl-β-D-thiogalactopyranoside (IPTG). lac repressor encoded by lacI
   2770..2800    -  promoter       lac promoter: promoter for the E. coli lac operon
   2815..2836    -  protein_bind   CAP binding site: CAP binding activates transcription in the presence of cAMP. E. coli catabolite activator protein
   2849..2941    -  CDS            lacI (fragment): lac repressor; lacI; The lac repressor binds to the lac operator to inhibit transcription in E. coli. This inhibition can be relieved by adding lactose or isopropyl-β-D-thiogalactopyranoside (IPTG).
   3124..3712    -  rep_origin     ori: high-copy-number ColE1/pMB1/pBR322/pUC origin of replication
   3883..4743    -  CDS            AmpR: β-lactamase; bla; confers resistance to ampicillin, carbenicillin, and related antibiotics
   4744..4848    -  promoter       AmpR promoter: bla
   4875..6217    -  rep_origin     2μ ori: yeast 2μ plasmid origin of replication
   6285..6320    +  CDS            rop (fragment): Rop protein, which maintains plasmids at low copy number; rop
   6422..6471    +  misc_feature   bom (fragment): basis of mobility region from pBR322
   6610..6757    +  promoter       TRP1 promoter: S. cerevisiae TRP1
   6758..7432    +  CDS            TRP1: phosphoribosylanthranilate isomerase, required for tryptophan biosynthesis; S. cerevisiae TRP1; yeast auxotrophic marker
   7483..7534    +  misc_feature   bom (fragment): basis of mobility region from pBR322
   7562..7990    -  rep_origin     f1 ori (sequence partly withheld): f1 bacteriophage origin of replication; arrow indicates direction of (+) strand synthesis
   7994..8148    -  CDS            lacZα (fragment): LacZα fragment of β-galactosidase; lacZ fragment
   8170..358     +  promoter       ADH1 promoter (across the origin): S. cerevisiae ADH1; promoter for alcohol dehydrogenase 1
>Addgene plasmid #105087 | pXNubA22-Dest | addgene full sequence | sequence record 204207 | Addgene NGS Result
TGTTGTCTCACCATATCCGCAATGACAAAAAAATGATGGAAGACACTAAAGGAAAAAATTAACGACAAAG
ACAGCACCAACAGATGTCGTTGTTCCAGAGCTGATGAGGGGTATCTCGAAGCACACGAAACTTTTTCCTT
CCTTCATTCACGCACACTACTCTCTAATGAGCAACGGTATACGGCCTTCCTTCCAGTTACTTGAATTTGA
AATAAAAAAAAGTTTGCTGTCTTGCTATCAAGTATAAATAGACCTGCAATTATTAATCTTTTGTTTCCTC
GTCATTGTTCTCGTTCCCTTTCTTCCTTGTTTCTTTTTCTGCACAATATTTCAAGCTATACCAAGCATAC
AATCAACTCAGCTGTGAACAAGTTTGTACAAAAAAGCTGAACGAGAAACGTAAAATGATATAAATATCAA
TATATTAAATTAGATTTTGCATAAAAAACAGACTACATAATACTGTAAAACACAACATATCCAGTCACTA
TGGCGGCCGCGGGTGATGCTGCCAACTTAGCGGCCGCTAAGTTGGCAGCATCACCCGACGCACTTTGCGC
CGAATAAATACCTGTGACGGAAGATCACTTCGCAGAATAAATAAATCCTGGTGTCCCTGTTGATACCGGG
AAGCCCTGGGCCAACTTTTGGCGAAAATGAGACGTTGATCGGCACGCAAGAGGTTCCAACTTTCACCATA
ATGAAATAAGATCACTACCGGGCGTATTTTTTGAGTTATCGAGATTTTCAGGAGCTAAGGAAGCTAAAAT
GGAGAAAAAAATCACTGGATATACCACCGTTGATATATCCCAATGGCATCGTAAAGAACATTTTGAGGCA
TTTCAGTCAGTTGCTCAATGTACCTATAACCAGACCGTTCAGCTGGATATTACGGCCTTTTTAAAGACCG
TAAAGAAAAATAAGCACAAGTTTTATCCGGCCTTTATTCACATTCTTGCCCGCCTGATGAATGCTCATCC
GGAATTCCGTATGGCAATGAAAGACGGTGAGCTGGTGATATGGGATAGTGTTCACCCTTGTTACACCGTT
TTCCATGAGCAAACTGAAACGTTTTCATCGCTCTGGAGTGAATACCACGACGATTTCCGGCAGTTTCTAC
ACATATATTCGCAAGATGTGGCGTGTTACGGTGAAAACCTGGCCTATTTCCCTAAAGGGTTTATTGAGAA
TATGTTTTTCGTCTCAGCCAATCCCTGGGTGAGTTTCACCAGTTTTGATTTAAACGTGGCCAATATGGAC
AACTTCTTCGCCCCCGTTTTCACCATGGGCAAATATTATACGCAAGGCGACAAGGTGCTGATGCCGCTGG
CGATTCAGGTTCATCATGCCGTTTGTGATGGCTTCCATGTCGGCAGAATGCTTAATGAATTACAACAGTA
CTGCGATGAGTGGCAGGGCGGGGCGTAAACGCGTGGATCCGGCTTACTAAAAGCCAGATAACAGTATGCG
TATTTGCGCGCTGATTTTTGCGGTATAAGAATATATACTGATATGTATACCCGAAGTATGTCAAAAAGAG
GTATGCTATGAAGCAGCGTATTACAGTGACAGTTGACAGCGACAGCTATCAGTTGCTCAAGGCATATATG
ATGTCAATATCTCCGGTCTGGTAAGCACAACCATGCAGAATGAAGCCCGTCGTCTGCGTGCCGAACGCTG
GAAAGCGGAAAATCAGGAAGGGATGGCTGAGGTCGCCCGGTTTATTGAAATGAACGGCTCTTTTGCTGAC
GAGAACAGGGGCTGGTGAAATGCAGTTTAAGGTTTACACCTATAAAAGAGAGAGCCGTTATCGTCTGTTT
GTGGATGTACAGAGTGATATTATTGACACGCCCGGGCGACGGATGGTGATCCCCCTGGCCAGTGCACGTC
TGCTGTCAGATAAAGTCTCCCGTGAACTTTACCCGGTGGTGCATATCGGGGATGAAAGCTGGCGCATGAT
GACCACCGATATGGCCAGTGTGCCGGTCTCCGTTATCGGGGAAGAAGTGGCTGATCTCAGCCACCGCGAA
AATGACATCAAAAACGCCATTAACCTGATGTTCTGGGGAATATAAATGTCAGGCTCCCTTATACACAGCC
AGTCTGCAGGTCGACCATAGTGACTGGATATGTTGTGTTTTACAGTATTATGTAGTCTGTTTTTTATGCA
AAATCTAATTTAATATATTGATATTTATATCATTTTACGTTTCTCGTTCAGCTTTCTTGTACAAAGTGGT
TGGTGGTGGCGGATCCGGTGGAGGTGGATCAATGCAGATTTTCGTCAAGACTTTGACCGGTAAAACCGCA
ACGTTGGAAGTTGAATCTTCCGATACCATCGACAACGTTAAGTCGAAAATTCAAGACAAGGAAGGAATCC
CTGGTTACCCATACGATGTTCCTGACTATGCGGGCTATCCCTATGACGTCCCGGACTATGCAGGATCCTA
TCCATATGACGTTCCAGATTACGCTGCTCAGTGCTGAGGCGCGCCACTTCTAAATAAGCGAATTTCTTAT
GATTTATGATTTTTATTATTAAATAAGTTATAAAAAAAATAAGTGTATACAAATTTTAAAGTGACTCTTA
GGTTTTAAAACGAAAATTCTTATTCTTGAGTAACTCTTTCCTGTAGGTCAGGTTGCTTTCTCAGGTATAG
TATGAGGTCGCTCTTATTGACCACACCTCTACCGGCAGCATGCAAGCTTGGCGTAATCATGGTCATAGCT
GTTTCCTGTGTGAAATTGTTATCCGCTCACAATTCCACACAACATACGAGCCGGAAGCATAAAGTGTAAA
GCCTGGGGTGCCTAATGAGTGAGCTAACTCACATTAATTGCGTTGCGCTCACTGCCCGCTTTCCAGTCGG
GAAACCTGTCGTGCCAGCTGCATTAATGAATCGGCCAACGCGCGGGGAGAGGCGGTTTGCGTATTGGGCG
CTCTTCCGCTTCCTCGCTCACTGACTCGCTGCGCTCGGTCGTTCGGCTGCGGCGAGCGGTATCAGCTCAC
TCAAAGGCGGTAATACGGTTATCCACAGAATCAGGGGATAACGCAGGAAAGAACATGTGAGCAAAAGGCC
AGCAAAAGGCCAGGAACCGTAAAAAGGCCGCGTTGCTGGCGTTTTTCCATAGGCTCCGCCCCCCTGACGA
GCATCACAAAAATCGACGCTCAAGTCAGAGGTGGCGAAACCCGACAGGACTATAAAGATACCAGGCGTTT
CCCCCTGGAAGCTCCCTCGTGCGCTCTCCTGTTCCGACCCTGCCGCTTACCGGATACCTGTCCGCCTTTC
TCCCTTCGGGAAGCGTGGCGCTTTCTCATAGCTCACGCTGTAGGTATCTCAGTTCGGTGTAGGTCGTTCG
CTCCAAGCTGGGCTGTGTGCACGAACCCCCCGTTCAGCCCGACCGCTGCGCCTTATCCGGTAACTATCGT
CTTGAGTCCAACCCGGTAAGACACGACTTATCGCCACTGGCAGCAGCCACTGGTAACAGGATTAGCAGAG
CGAGGTATGTAGGCGGTGCTACAGAGTTCTTGAAGTGGTGGCCTAACTACGGCTACACTAGAAGAACAGT
ATTTGGTATCTGCGCTCTGCTGAAGCCAGTTACCTTCGGAAAAAGAGTTGGTAGCTCTTGATCCGGCAAA
CAAACCACCGCTGGTAGCGGTGGTTTTTTTGTTTGCAAGCAGCAGATTACGCGCAGAAAAAAAGGATCTC
AAGAAGATCCTTTGATCTTTTCTACGGGGTCTGACGCTCAGTGGAACGAAAACTCACGTTAAGGGATTTT
GGTCATGAGATTATCAAAAAGGATCTTCACCTAGATCCTTTTAAATTAAAAATGAAGTTTTAAATCAATC
TAAAGTATATATGAGTAAACTTGGTCTGACAGTTACCAATGCTTAATCAGTGAGGCACCTATCTCAGCGA
TCTGTCTATTTCGTTCATCCATAGTTGCCTGACTCCCCGTCGTGTAGATAACTACGATACGGGAGGGCTT
ACCATCTGGCCCCAGTGCTGCAATGATACCGCGAGACCCACGCTCACCGGCTCCAGATTTATCAGCAATA
AACCAGCCAGCCGGAAGGGCCGAGCGCAGAAGTGGTCCTGCAACTTTATCCGCCTCCATCCAGTCTATTA
ATTGTTGCCGGGAAGCTAGAGTAAGTAGTTCGCCAGTTAATAGTTTGCGCAACGTTGTTGCCATTGCTAC
AGGCATCGTGGTGTCACGCTCGTCGTTTGGTATGGCTTCATTCAGCTCCGGTTCCCAACGATCAAGGCGA
GTTACATGATCCCCCATGTTGTGCAAAAAAGCGGTTAGCTCCTTCGGTCCTCCGATCGTTGTCAGAAGTA
AGTTGGCCGCAGTGTTATCACTCATGGTTATGGCAGCACTGCATAATTCTCTTACTGTCATGCCATCCGT
AAGATGCTTTTCTGTGACTGGTGAGTACTCAACCAAGTCATTCTGAGAATAGTGTATGCGGCGACCGAGT
TGCTCTTGCCCGGCGTCAATACGGGATAATACCGCGCCACATAGCAGAACTTTAAAAGTGCTCATCATTG
GAAAACGTTCTTCGGGGCGAAAACTCTCAAGGATCTTACCGCTGTTGAGATCCAGTTCGATGTAACCCAC
TCGTGCACCCAACTGATCTTCAGCATCTTTTACTTTCACCAGCGTTTCTGGGTGAGCAAAAACAGGAAGG
CAAAATGCCGCAAAAAAGGGAATAAGGGCGACACGGAAATGTTGAATACTCATACTCTTCCTTTTTCAAT
ATTATTGAAGCATTTATCAGGGTTATTGTCTCATGAGCGGATACATATTTGAATGTATTTAGAAAAATAA
ACAAATAGGGGTTCCGCGCACATTTCCCCGAAAAGTGCCACCTGAACGAAGCATCTGTGCTTCATTTTGT
AGAACAAAAATGCAACGCGAGAGCGCTAATTTTTCAAACAAAGAATCTGAGCTGCATTTTTACAGAACAG
AAATGCAACGCGAAAGCGCTATTTTACCAACGAAGAATCTGTGCTTCATTTTTGTAAAACAAAAATGCAA
CGCGAGAGCGCTAATTTTTCAAACAAAGAATCTGAGCTGCATTTTTACAGAACAGAAATGCAACGCGAGA
GCGCTATTTTACCAACAAAGAATCTATACTTCTTTTTTGTTCTACAAAAATGCATCCCGAGAGCGCTATT
TTTCTAACAAAGCATCTTAGATTACTTTTTTTCTCCTTTGTGCGCTCTATAATGCAGTCTCTTGATAACT
TTTTGCACTGTAGGTCCGTTAAGGTTAGAAGAAGGCTACTTTGGTGTCTATTTTCTCTTCCATAAAAAAA
GCCTGACTCCACTTCCCGCGTTTACTGATTACTAGCGAAGCTGCGGGTGCATTTTTTCAAGATAAAGGCA
TCCCCGATTATATTCTATACCGATGTGGATTGCGCATACTTTGTGAACAGAAAGTGATAGCGTTGATGAT
TCTTCATTGGTCAGAAAATTATGAACGGTTTCTTCTATTTTGTCTCTATATACTACGTATAGGAAATGTT
TACATTTTCGTATTGTTTTCGATTCACTCTATGAATAGTTCTTACTACAATTTTTTTGTCTAAAGAGTAA
TACTAGAGATAAACATAAAAAATGTAGAGGTCGAGTTTAGATGCAAGTTCAAGGAGCGAAAGGTGGATGG
GTAGGTTATATAGGGATATAGCACAGAGATATATAGCAAAGAGATACTTTTGAGCAATGTTTGTGGAAGC
GGTATTCGCAATATTTTAGTAGCTCGTTACAGTCCGGTGCGTTTTTGGTTTTTTGAAAGTGCGTCTTCAG
AGCGCTTTTGGTTTTCAAAAGCGCTCTGAAGTTCCTATACTTTCTAGAGAATAGGAACTTCGGAATAGGA
ACTTCAAAGCGTTTCCGAAAACGAGCGCTTCCGAAAATGCAACGCGAGCTGCGCACATACAGCTCACTGT
TCACGTCGCACCTATATCTGCGTGTTGCCTGTATATATATATACATGAGAAGAACGGCATAGTGCGTGTT
TATGCTTAAATGCGTACTTATATGCGTCTATTTATGTAGGATGAAAGGTAGTCTAGTACCTCCTGTGATA
TTATCCCATTCCATGCGGGGTATCGTATGCTTCCTTCAGCACTACCCTTTAGCTGTTCTATATGCTGCCA
CTCCTCAATTGGATTAGTCTCATCCTTCAATGCTATCATTTCCTTTGATATTGGATCATACTAAGAAACC
ATTATTATCATGACATTAACCTATAAAAATAGGCGTATCACGAGGCCCTTTCGTCTCGCGCGTTTCGGTG
ATGACGGTGAAAACCTCTGACACATGCAGCTCCCGGAGACGGTCACAGCTTGTCTGTAAGCGGATGCCGG
GAGCAGACAAGCCCGTCAGGGCGCGTCAGCGGGTGTTGGCGGGTGTCGGGGCTGGCTTAACTATGCGGCA
TCAGAGCAGATTGTACTGAGAGTGCACCATAGATCAACGACATTACTATATATATAATATAGGAAGCATT
TAATAGAACAGCATCGTAATATATGTGTACTTTGCAGTTATGACGCCAGATGGCAGTAGTGGAAGATATT
CTTTATTGAAAAATAGCTTGTCACCTTACGTACAATCTTGATCCGGAGCTTTTCTTTTTTTGCCGATTAA
GAATTAATTCGGTCGAAAAAAGAAAAGGAGAGGGCCAAGAGGGAGGGCATTGGTGACTATTGAGCACGTG
AGTATACGTGATTAAGCACACAAAGGCAGCTTGGAGTATGTCTGTTATTAATTTCACAGGTAGTTCTGGT
CCATTGGTGAAAGTTTGCGGCTTGCAGAGCACAGAGGCCGCAGAATGTGCTCTAGATTCCGATGCTGACT
TGCTGGGTATTATATGTGTGCCCAATAGAAAGAGAACAATTGACCCGGTTATTGCAAGGAAAATTTCAAG
TCTTGTAAAAGCATATAAAAATAGTTCAGGCACTCCGAAATACTTGGTTGGCGTGTTTCGTAATCAACCT
AAGGAGGATGTTTTGGCTCTGGTCAATGATTACGGCATTGATATCGTCCAACTGCATGGAGATGAGTCGT
GGCAAGAATACCAAGAGTTCCTCGGTTTGCCAGTTATTAAAAGACTCGTATTTCCAAAAGACTGCAACAT
ACTACTCAGTGCAGCTTCACAGAAACCTCATTCGTTTATTCCCTTGTTTGATTCAGAAGCAGGTGGGACA
GGTGAACTTTTGGATTGGAACTCGATTTCTGACTGGGTTGGAAGGCAAGAGAGCCCCGAAAGCTTACATT
TTATGTTAGCTGGTGGACTGACGCCAGAAAATGTTGGTGATGCGCTTAGATTAAATGGCGTTATTGGTGT
TGATGTAAGCGGAGGTGTGGAGACAAATGGTGTAAAAGACTCTAACAAAATAGCAAATTTCGTCAAAAAT
GCTAAGAAATAGGTTATTACTGAGTAGTATTTATTTAAGTATTGTTTGTGCACTTGCCGATCTATGCGGT
GTGAAATACCGCACAGATGCGTAAGGAGAAAATACCGCATCAGGAAATTGTAAGCGTTAATATTTTGTTA
AAATTCGCGTTAAATTTTTGTTAAATCAGCTCATTTTTTAACCAATAGGCCGAAATCGGCAAAATCCCTT
ATAAATCAAAAGAATAGACCGAGATAGGGT
[37 nt withheld, positions 7661-7697]
AAAGAACGTGGACTCCAACGTCAAAGG
[49 nt withheld, positions 7725-7773]
T
[91 nt withheld, positions 7775-7865]
G
[124 nt withheld, positions 7867-7990]
CCATTCGCCATTCAGGCTGCGCAACTGTTGGGAAGGGCGATCGGTGCGGGCCTCTTCGCTATTACGCCAG
CTGGCGAAAGGGGGATGTGCTGCAAGGCGATTAAGTTGGGTAACGCCAGGGTTTTCCCAGTCACGACGTT
GTAAAACGACGGCCAGTGCCAAGCTTTCGCGAGCTCGATATCCTTTTGTTGTTTCCGGGTGTACAATATG
GACTTCCTCTTTTCTGGCAACCAAACCCATACATCGGGATTCCTATAATACCTTCGTTGGTCTCCCTAAC
ATGTAGGTGGCGGAGGGGAGATATACAATAGAACAGATACCAGACAAGACATAATGGGCTAAACAAGACT
ACACCAATTACACTGCCTCATTGATGGTGGTACATAACGAACTAATACTGTAGCCCTAGACTTGATAGCC
ATCATCATATCGAAGTTTCACTACCCTTTTTCCATTTGCCATCTATTGAAGTAATAATAGGCGCATGCAA
CTTCTTTTCTTTTTTTTTTCTTTTCTCTCTCCCCCGT
